>Addgene plasmid #165135 | Nsp10-mCherry | addgene full sequence | sequence record 325949 | Addgene NGS Result
GTGATGCGGTTTTGGCAGTACATCAATGGGCGTGGATAGCGGTTTGACTCACGGGGATTTCCAAGTCTCC
ACCCCATTGACGTCAATGGGAGTTTGTTTTGGCACCAAAATCAACGGGACTTTCCAAAATGTCGTAACAA
CTCCGCCCCATTGACGCAAATGGGCGGTAGGCGTGTACGGTGGGAGGTCTATATAAGCAGAGCTGGTTTA
GTGAACCGTCAGATCCGCTAGCCACCATG
[417 nt withheld, positions 240-656]
CTCGAGCTCAAGCTTCGAATTCTGCAGTCGACGGTACCGCGGGCCCGGGATCCCGCCACCATGGTGAGCA
AGGGCGAGGAGGATAACATGGCCATCATCAAGGAGTTCATGCGCTTCAAGGTGCACATGGAGGGCTCCGT
GAACGGCCACGAGTTCGAGATCGAGGGCGAGGGCGAGGGCCGCCCCTACGAGGGCACCCAGACCGCCAAG
CTGAAGGTGACCAAGGGTGGCCCCCTGCCCTTCGCCTGGGACATCCTGTCCCCTCAGTTCATGTACGGCT
CCAAGGCCTACGTGAAGCACCCCGCCGACATCCCCGACTACTTGAAGCTGTCCTTCCCCGAGGGCTTCAA
GTGGGAGCGCGTGATGAACTTCGAGGACGGCGGCGTGGTGACCGTGACCCAGGACTCCTCCCTGCAGGAC
GGCGAGTTCATCTACAAGGTGAAGCTGCGCGGCACCAACTTCCCCTCCGACGGCCCCGTAATGCAGAAGA
AGACCATGGGCTGGGAGGCCTCCTCCGAGCGGATGTACCCCGAGGACGGCGCCCTGAAGGGCGAGATCAA
GCAGAGGCTGAAGCTGAAGGACGGCGGCCACTACGACGCTGAGGTCAAGACCACCTACAAGGCCAAGAAG
CCCGTGCAGCTGCCCGGCGCCTACAACGTCAACATCAAGTTGGACATCACCTCCCACAACGAGGACTACA
CCATCGTGGAACAGTACGAACGCGCCGAGGGCCGCCACTCCACCGGCGGCATGGACGAGCTGTACAAGTA
AAGCGGCCGCGACTCTAGATCATAATCAGCCATACCACATTTGTAGAGGTTTTACTTGCTTTAAAAAACC
TCCCACACCTCCCCCTGAACCTGAAACATAAAATGAATGCAATTGTTGTTGTTAACTTGTTTATTGCAGC
TTATAATGGTTACAAATAAAGCAATAGCATCACAAATTTCACAAATAAAGCATTTTTTTCACTGCATTCT
AGTTGTGGTTTGTCCAAACTCATCAATGTATCTTAAGGCGTAAATTGTAAGCGTTAATATTTTGTTAAAA
TTCGCGTTAAATTTTTGTTAAATCAGCTCATTTTTTAACCAATAGGCCGAAATCGGCAAAATCCCTTATA
AATCAAAAGAATAGACCGAGATAGGGT
[37 nt withheld, positions 1804-1840]
AAAGAACGTGGACTCCAACGTCAAAGG
[49 nt withheld, positions 1868-1916]
T
[91 nt withheld, positions 1918-2008]
G
[124 nt withheld, positions 2010-2133]
CAGGTGGCACTTTTCGGGGAAATGTGCGCGGAACCCCTATTTGTTTATTTTTCTAAATACATTCAAATAT
GTATCCGCTCATGAGACAATAACCCTGATAAATGCTTCAATAATATTGAAAAAGGAAGAGTCCTGAGGCG
GAAAGAACCAGCTGTGGAATGTGTGTCAGTTAGGGTGTGGAAAGTCCCCAGGCTCCCCAGCAGGCAGAAG
TATGCAAAGCATGCATCTCAATTAGTCAGCAACCAGGTGTGGAAAGTCCCCAGGCTCCCCAGCAGGCAGA
AGTATGCAAAGCATGCATCTCAATTAGTCAGCAACCATAGTCCCGCCCCTAACTCCGCCCATCCCGCCCC
TAACTCCGCCCAGTTCCGCCCATTCTCCGCCCCATGGCTGACTAATTTTTTTTATTTATGCAGAGGCCGA
GGCCGCCTCGGCCTCTGAGCTATTCCAGAAGTAGTGAGGAGGCTTTTTTGGAGGCCTAGGCTTTTGCAAA
GATCGATCAAGAGACAGGATGAGGATCGTTTCGCATGATTGAACAAGATGGATTGCACGCAGGTTCTCCG
GCCGCTTGGGTGGAGAGGCTATTCGGCTATGACTGGGCACAACAGACAATCGGCTGCTCTGATGCCGCCG
TGTTCCGGCTGTCAGCGCAGGGGCGCCCGGTTCTTTTTGTCAAGACCGACCTGTCCGGTGCCCTGAATGA
ACTGCAAGACGAGGCAGCGCGGCTATCGTGGCTGGCCACGACGGGCGTTCCTTGCGCAGCTGTGCTCGAC
GTTGTCACTGAAGCGGGAAGGGACTGGCTGCTATTGGGCGAAGTGCCGGGGCAGGATCTCCTGTCATCTC
ACCTTGCTCCTGCCGAGAAAGTATCCATCATGGCTGATGCAATGCGGCGGCTGCATACGCTTGATCCGGC
TACCTGCCCATTCGACCACCAAGCGAAACATCGCATCGAGCGAGCACGTACTCGGATGGAAGCCGGTCTT
GTCGATCAGGATGATCTGGACGAAGAGCATCAGGGGCTCGCGCCAGCCGAACTGTTCGCCAGGCTCAAGG
CGAGCATGCCCGACGGCGAGGATCTCGTCGTGACCCATGGCGATGCCTGCTTGCCGAATATCATGGTGGA
AAATGGCCGCTTTTCTGGATTCATCGACTGTGGCCGGCTGGGTGTGGCGGACCGCTATCAGGACATAGCG
TTGGCTACCCGTGATATTGCTGAAGAGCTTGGCGGCGAATGGGCTGACCGCTTCCTCGTGCTTTACGGTA
TCGCCGCTCCCGATTCGCAGCGCATCGCCTTCTATCGCCTTCTTGACGAGTTCTTCTGAGCGGGACTCTG
GGGTTCGAAATGACCGACCAAGCGACGCCCAACCTGCCATCACGAGATTTCGATTCCACCGCCGCCTTCT
ATGAAAGGTTGGGCTTCGGAATCGTTTTCCGGGACGCCGGCTGGATGATCCTCCAGCGCGGGGATCTCAT
GCTGGAGTTCTTCGCCCACCCTAGGGGGAGGCTAACTGAAACACGGAAGGAGACAATACCGGAAGGAACC
CGCGCTATGACGGCAATAAAAAGACAGAATAAAACGCACGGTGTTGGGTCGTTTGTTCATAAACGCGGGG
TTCGGTCCCAGGGCTGGCACTCTGTCGATACCCCACCGAGACCCCATTGGGGCCAATACGCCCGCGTTTC
TTCCTTTTCCCCACCCCACCCCCCAAGTTCGGGTGAAGGCCCAGGGCTCGCAGCCAACGTCGGGGCGGCA
GGCCCTGCCATAGCCTCAGGTTACTCATATATACTTTAGATTGATTTAAAACTTCATTTTTAATTTAAAA
GGATCTAGGTGAAGATCCTTTTTGATAATCTCATGACCAAAATCCCTTAACGTGAGTTTTCGTTCCACTG
AGCGTCAGACCCCGTAGAAAAGATCAAAGGATCTTCTTGAGATCCTTTTTTTCTGCGCGTAATCTGCTGC
TTGCAAACAAAAAAACCACCGCTACCAGCGGTGGTTTGTTTGCCGGATCAAGAGCTACCAACTCTTTTTC
CGAAGGTAACTGGCTTCAGCAGAGCGCAGATACCAAATACTGTTCTTCTAGTGTAGCCGTAGTTAGGCCA
CCACTTCAAGAACTCTGTAGCACCGCCTACATACCTCGCTCTGCTAATCCTGTTACCAGTGGCTGCTGCC
AGTGGCGATAAGTCGTGTCTTACCGGGTTGGACTCAAGACGATAGTTACCGGATAAGGCGCAGCGGTCGG
GCTGAACGGGGGGTTCGTGCACACAGCCCAGCTTGGAGCGAACGACCTACACCGAACTGAGATACCTACA
GCGTGAGCTATGAGAAAGCGCCACGCTTCCCGAAGGGAGAAAGGCGGACAGGTATCCGGTAAGCGGCAGG
GTCGGAACAGGAGAGCGCACGAGGGAGCTTCCAGGGGGAAACGCCTGGTATCTTTATAGTCCTGTCGGGT
TTCGCCACCTCTGACTTGAGCGTCGATTTTTGTGATGCTCGTCAGGGGGGCGGAGCCTATGGAAAAACGC
CAGCAACGCGGCCTTTTTACGGTTCCTGGCCTTTTGCTGGCCTTTTGCTCACATGTTCTTTCCTGCGTTA
TCCCCTGATTCTGTGGATAACCGTATTACCGCCATGCATTAGTTATTAATAGTAATCAATTACGGGGTCA
TTAGTTCATAGCCCATATATGGAGTTCCGCGTTACATAACTTACGGTAAATGGCCCGCCTGGCTGACCGC
CCAACGACCCCCGCCCATTGACGTCAATAATGACGTATGTTCCCATAGTAACGCCAATAGGGACTTTCCA
TTGACGTCAATGGGTGGAGTATTTACGGTAAACTGCCCACTTGGCAGTACATCAAGTGTATCATATGCCA
AGTACGCCCCCTATTGACGTCAATGACGGTAAATGGCCCGCCTGGCATTATGCCCAGTACATGACCTTAT
GGGACTTTCCTACTTGGCAGTACATCTACGTATTAGTCATCGCTATTACCATG
Features (pLannotate 1.2.2; 15 found; start..end, strand, type, name):
      1..204     +  promoter       CMV promoter: human cytomegalovirus (CMV) immediate early promoter
    240..656     +  CDS            R1A_SARS2 (fragment) (sequence withheld): Experimental evidence at protein level: Swiss-Prot protein existence level 1. [Non-structural protein 10]: Plays a pivotal role in viral transcription by stimulating both nsp14 3'-5' exoribonuclease and nsp16 2'-O-methyltransferase activities. Therefore plays an essential role in viral mRNAs cap methylation. From Severe acute respiratory syndrome coronavirus 2 (2019-nCoV) (SARS-CoV-2).
    657..709     +  misc_feature   MCS: multiple cloning site
    717..1424    +  CDS            mCherry: mCherry is a basic (constitutively fluorescent) red fluorescent protein published in 2004, derived from Discosoma sp.. It is reported to be a very rapidly-maturing monomer with low acid sensitivity.
   1444..1527    +  CDS            large T antigen (fragment): large T antigen from SV40 (simian virus 40)
   1550..1671    +  polyA_signal   SV40 poly(A) signal: SV40 polyadenylation signal
   1705..2133    -  rep_origin     f1 ori (sequence partly withheld): f1 bacteriophage origin of replication; arrow indicates direction of (+) strand synthesis
   2160..2264    +  promoter       AmpR promoter: bla
   2266..2623    +  promoter       SV40 promoter: SV40 enhancer and early promoter
   2658..3452    +  CDS            NeoR/KanR: aminoglycoside phosphotransferase from Tn5; aph(3')-II (or nptII); confers resistance to neomycin, kanamycin, and G418 (Geneticin®)
   3473..3625    +  CDS            ble (fragment): BLE_KLEPN - Experimental evidence at protein level: Swiss-Prot protein existence level 1. Binding protein with a strong affinity to the bleomycin family of antibiotics. Binds to CL990; an antimitotic-antibiotic compound. From Klebsiella pneumoniae.
   3684..3731    +  polyA_signal   HSV TK poly(A) signal: herpes simplex virus thymidine kinase polyadenylation signal (Cole and Stacy, 1985)
   3822..3838    -  polyA_signal   bGH poly(A) signal (fragment): bovine growth hormone polyadenylation signal
   4060..4648    +  rep_origin     ori: high-copy-number ColE1/pMB1/pBR322/pUC origin of replication
   4823..5126    +  enhancer       CMV enhancer: human cytomegalovirus immediate early enhancer
