[The description below was written by a language model from this plasmid's Addgene catalogue record and pLannotate feature annotations shown in this document.]
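Description:
Nsp10-mCherry is a mammalian expression plasmid built on the Clontech pmCherryN1 backbone, designed to produce SARS-CoV-2 non-structural protein 10 as a red fluorescent fusion for expression and localization studies in cultured cells. The insert is a codon-optimized Nsp10 coding sequence of about 420 bp, corresponding to a fragment of the viral ORF1ab polyprotein, cloned between NheI and XhoI sites that both remain intact. It sits downstream of the human cytomegalovirus immediate early enhancer and promoter. It is followed by residual multiple cloning site sequence that serves as a linker into the mCherry open reading frame, so the fluorescent protein is attached to the C terminus of Nsp10. An SV40 polyadenylation signal terminates the transcript. In the virus, Nsp10 acts as a cofactor that stimulates the nsp14 exoribonuclease and nsp16 2'-O-methyltransferase activities, contributing to viral mRNA cap methylation.

The full sequenced plasmid is 5,126 nt. It is maintained in E. coli at high copy through a ColE1/pUC-type origin and also carries an f1 phage origin. A single Tn5 aminoglycoside phosphotransferase gene (NeoR/KanR) provides selection in both hosts: a bacterial bla-type promoter drives it for kanamycin resistance in bacteria, and the SV40 enhancer/early promoter drives it for G418 selection in mammalian cells, with an HSV TK polyadenylation signal downstream. The short large T antigen, ble and bGH poly(A) fragments flagged by the automated annotation are probably backbone remnants or partial matches, not functional elements. The plasmid belongs to a library of fluorescently tagged SARS-CoV-2 proteins made to characterise their subcellular distribution in different cell types.
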