Addgene plasmid #165135: Nsp10-mCherry
Purpose: mammalian expression and localization
Depositing lab: Bruno Antonny. Depositing organization: CNRS UMR 7275, Institut de Pharmacologie Moleculaire et Cellulaire (IPMC). Publication: A comprehensive library of fluorescent constructs of SARS-CoV-2 proteins and their initial characterisation in different cell types. Miserey-Lenkei S, Trajkovic K, D'Ambrosio JM, Patel AJ, Copic A, Mathur P, Schauer K, Goud B, Albanese V, Gautier R, Subra M, Kovacs D, Barelli H, Antonny B. Biol Cell. 2021 Jul;113(7):311-328. doi: 10.1111/boc.202000158. Epub 2021 May 10. PubMed 33666950.
Backbone
  Vector backbone: pmCherryN1
  Backbone manufacturer: Clontech
  Backbone size w/o insert (bp): 4700
  Vector type: Mammalian Expression
  Selectable markers: Neomycin (select with G418)
Growth in bacteria
  Bacterial resistance: Kanamycin, 50 μg/mL
  Growth temperature: 37°C
  Growth strain: DH5alpha
  Copy number: High Copy
Gene/Insert
  Gene/Insert name: Nsp10
  Species: codon optimized SARS-COV-2
  Insert size (bp): 420
  Entrez Gene: ORF1ab (a.k.a. GU280_gp01)
  Promoter: CMV
  Tag / fusion protein: mCherry (C terminal on insert)
  Cloning method: Restriction Enzyme; 5′ cloning site NheI (not destroyed); 3′ cloning site XhoI (not destroyed)
  Sequencing primers: 5′ GTCGTAACAACTCCGCCC; 3′ CCTTGATGATGGCCATG
Resource information
  A portion of this plasmid was derived from a plasmid made by: Inserts were prepared by PCR with templates that have been published elsewhere: Gordon et al., 2020a.
Terms and licenses: Academic/Nonprofit Terms; Industry Terms: Not Available to Industry
Depositor comments: Please visit https://www.biorxiv.org/content/10.1101/2020.12.19.423586v1 for BioRxiv preprint. bioRxiv 2020.12.19.423586v1
How to cite: Nsp10-mCherry was a gift from Bruno Antonny (Addgene plasmid # 165135 ; http://n2t.net/addgene:165135 ; RRID:Addgene_165135)
